>Addgene plasmid #27357 | LeGO-Y | depositor full sequence | sequence record 12904 | Author sequence
GTCGACGGATCGGGAGATCTCCCGATCCCCTATGGTGCACTCTCAGTACAATCTGCTCTGATGCCGCATA
GTTAAGCCAGTATCTGCTCCCTGCTTGTGTGTTGGAGGTCGCTGAGTAGTGCGCGAGCAAAATTTAAGCT
ACAACAAGGCAAGGCTTGACCGACAATTGCATGAAGAATCTGCTTAGGGTTAGGCGTTTTGCGCTGCTTC
GCGATGTACGGGCCAGATATACGCGTTGACATTGATTATTGACTAGTTATTAATAGTAATCAATTACGGG
GTCATTAGTTCATAGCCCATATATGGAGTTCCGCGTTACATAACTTACGGTAAATGGCCCGCCTGGCTGA
CCGCCCAACGACCCCCGCCCATTGACGTCAATAATGACGTATGTTCCCATAGTAACGCCAATAGGGACTT
TCCATTGACGTCAATGGGTGGAGTATTTACGGTAAACTGCCCACTTGGCAGTACATCAAGTGTATCATAT
GCCAAGTACGCCCCCTATTGACGTCAATGACGGTAAATGGCCCGCCTGGCATTATGCCCAGTACATGACC
TTATGGGACTTTCCTACTTGGCAGTACATCTACGTATTAGTCATCGCTATTACCATGGTGATGCGGTTTT
GGCAGTACATCAATGGGCGTGGATAGCGGTTTGACTCACGGGGATTTCCAAGTCTCCACCCCATTGACGT
CAATGGGAGTTTGTTTTGGCACCAAAATCAACGGGACTTTCCAAAATGTCGTAACAACTCCGCCCCATTG
ACGCAAATGGGCGGTAGGCGTGTACGGTGGGAGGTCTATATAAGCAGCGCGTTTTGCCTGTACTGGGTCT
CTCTGGTTAGACCAGATCTGAGCCTGGGAGCTCTCTGGCTAACTAGGGAACCCACTGCTTAAGCCTCAAT
AAAGCTTGCCTTGAGTGCTTCAAGTAGTGTGTGCCCGTCTGTTGTGTGACTCTGGTAACTAGAGATCCCT
CAGACCCTTTTAGTCAGTGTGGAAAATCTCTAGCAGTGGCGCCCGAACAGGGACTTGAAAGCGAAAGGGA
AACCAGAGGAGCTCTCTCGACGCAGGACTCGGCTTGCTGAAGCGCGCACGGCAAGAGGCGAGGGGCGGCG
ACTGGTGAGTACGCCAAAAATTTTGACTAGCGGAGGCTAGAAGGAGAGAGATGGGTGCGAGAGCGTCAGT
ATTAAGCGGGGGAGAATTAGATCGCGATGGGAAAAAATTCGGTTAAGGCCAGGGGGAAAGAAAAAATATA
AATTAAAACATATAGTATGGGCAAGCAGGGAGCTAGAACGATTCGCAGTTAATCCTGGCCTGTTAGAAAC
ATCAGAAGGCTGTAGACAAATACTGGGACAGCTACAACCATCCCTTCAGACAGGATCAGAAGAACTTAGA
TCATTATATAATACAGTAGCAACCCTCTATTGTGTGCATCAAAGGATAGAGATAAAAGACACCAAGGAAG
CTTTAGACAAGATAGAGGAAGAGCAAAACAAAAGTAAGACCACCGCACAGCAAGCGGCCGGCCGCGCTGA
TCTTCAGACCTGGAGGAGGAGATATGAGGGACAATTGGAGAAGTGAATTATATAAATATAAAGTAGTAAA
AATTGAACCATTAGGAGTAGCACCCACCAAGGCAAAGAGAAGAGTGGTGCAGAGAGAAAAAAGAGCAGTG
GGAATAGGAGCTTTGTTCCTTGGGTTCTTGGGAGCAGCAGGAAGCACTATGGGCGCAGCGTCAATGACGC
TGACGGTACAGGCCAGACAATTATTGTCTGGTATAGTGCAGCAGCAGAACAATTTGCTGAGGGCTATTGA
GGCGCAACAGCATCTGTTGCAACTCACAGTCTGGGGCATCAAGCAGCTCCAGGCAAGAATCCTGGCTGTG
GAAAGATACCTAAAGGATCAACAGCTCCTGGGGATTTGGGGTTGCTCTGGAAAACTCATTTGCACCACTG
CTGTGCCTTGGAATGCTAGTTGGAGTAATAAATCTCTGGAACAGATTTGGAATCACACGACCTGGATGGA
GTGGGACAGAGAAATTAACAATTACACAAGCTTAATACACTCCTTAATTGAAGAATCGCAAAACCAGCAA
GAAAAGAATGAACAAGAATTATTGGAATTAGATAAATGGGCAAGTTTGTGGAATTGGTTTAACATAACAA
ATTGGCTGTGGTATATAAAATTATTCATAATGATAGTAGGAGGCTTGGTAGGTTTAAGAATAGTTTTTGC
TGTACTTTCTATAGTGAATAGAGTTAGGCAGGGATATTCACCATTATCGTTTCAGACCCACCTCCCAACC
CCGAGGGGACCCGACAGGCCCGAAGGAATAGAAGAAGAAGGTGGAGAGAGAGACAGAGACAGATCCATTC
GATTAGTGAACGGATCGGCACTGCGTGCGCCAATTCTGCAGACAAATGGCAGTATTCATCCACAATTTTA
AAAGAAAAGGGGGGATTGGGGGGTACAGTGCAGGGGAAAGAATAGTAGACATAATAGCAACAGACATACA
AACTAAAGAATTACAAAAACAAATTACAAAAATTCAAAATTTTCGGGTTTATTACAGGGACAGCAGAGAT
CCAGTTTGGTTAGTACCGGGCCCGCTCTAGAGATCCGACGCCGCCATCTCTAGGCCCGCGCCGGCCCCCT
CGCACAGACTTGTGGGAGAAGCTCGGCTACTCCCCTGCCCCGGTTAATTTGCATATAATATTTCCTAGTA
ACTATAGAGGCTTAATGTGCGATAAAAGACAGATAATCTGTTCTTTTTAATACTAGCTACATTTTACATG
ATAGGCTTGGATTTCTATAAGAGATACAAATACTAAATTATTATTTTAAAAAACAGCACAAAAGGAAACT
CACCCTAACTGTAAAGTAATTGTGTGTTTTGAGACTATAAATATCCCTTGGAGAAAAGCCTTGTTAACGC
GCGGTGACCCTCGAGGTCGACGGTATCGATAAGCTCGCTTCACGAGATTCCAGCAGGTCGAGGGACCTAA
TAACTTCGTATAGCATACATTATACGAAGTTATATTAAGGGTTCCAAGCTTAAGCGGCCGCTGAAAGACC
CCACCTGTAGGTTTGGCAAGCTAGCTGCAGTAACGCCATTTTGCAAGGCATGGAAAAATACCAAACCAAG
AATAGAGAAGTTCAGATCAAGGGCGGGTACATGAAAATAGCTAACGTTGGGCCAAACAGGATATCTGCGG
TGAGCAGTTTCGGCCCCGGCCCGGGGCCAAGAACAGATGGTCACCGCAGTTTCGGCCCCGGCCCGAGGCC
AAGAACAGATGGTCCCCAGATATGGCCCAACCCTCAGCAGTTTCTTAAGACCCATCAGATGTTTCCAGGC
TCCCCCAAGGACCTGAAATGACCCTGCGCCTTATTTGAATTAACCAATCAGCCTGCTTCTCGCTTCTGTT
CGCGCGCTTCTGCTTCCCGAGCTCTATAAAAGAGCTCACAACCCCTCACTCGGCGCGCCAGTCCTCCGAT
TGACTGAGTCGCCCGGATCCCGCCACCATGGTGAGCAAGGGCGAGGAGCTGTTCACCGGGGTGGTGCCCA
TCCTGGTCGAGCTGGACGGCGACGTAAACGGCCACAAGTTCAGCGTGTCCGGCGAGGGCGAGGGCGATGC
CACCTACGGCAAGCTGACCCTGAAGTTCATCTGCACCACCGGCAAGCTGCCCGTGCCCTGGCCCACCCTC
GTGACCACCTTCGGCTACGGCCTGCAGTGCTTCGCCCGCTACCCCGACCACATGAAGCAGCACGACTTCT
TCAAGTCCGCCATGCCCGAAGGCTACGTCCAGGAGCGCACCATCTTCTTCAAGGACGACGGCAACTACAA
GACCCGCGCCGAGGTGAAGTTCGAGGGCGACACCCTGGTGAACCGCATCGAGCTGAAGGGCATCGACTTC
AAGGAGGACGGCAACATCCTGGGGCACAAGCTGGAGTACAACTACAACAGCCACAACGTCTATATCATGG
CCGACAAGCAGAAGAACGGCATCAAGGTGAACTTCAAGATCCGCCACAACATCGAGGACGGCAGCGTGCA
GCTCGCCGACCACTACCAGCAGAACACCCCCATCGGCGACGGCCCCGTGCTGCTGCCCGACAACCACTAC
CTGAGCTACCAGTCCGCCCTGAGCAAAGACCCCAACGAGAAGCGCGATCACATGGTCCTGCTGGAGTTCG
TGACCGCCGCCGGGATCACTCTCGGCATGGACGAGCTGTACAAGTAAGAATTCGTCGAGGGACCTAATAA
CTTCGTATAGCATACATTATACGAAGTTATACATGTTTAAGGGTTCCGGTTCCACTAGGTACAATTCGAT
ATCAAGCTTATCGATAATCAACCTCTGGATTACAAAATTTGTGAAAGATTGACTGGTATTCTTAACTATG
TTGCTCCTTTTACGCTATGTGGATACGCTGCTTTAATGCCTTTGTATCATGCTATTGCTTCCCGTATGGC
TTTCATTTTCTCCTCCTTGTATAAATCCTGGTTGCTGTCTCTTTATGAGGAGTTGTGGCCCGTTGTCAGG
CAACGTGGCGTGGTGTGCACTGTGTTTGCTGACGCAACCCCCACTGGTTGGGGCATTGCCACCACCTGTC
AGCTCCTTTCCGGGACTTTCGCTTTCCCCCTCCCTATTGCCACGGCGGAACTCATCGCCGCCTGCCTTGC
CCGCTGCTGGACAGGGGCTCGGCTGTTGGGCACTGACAATTCCGTGGTGTTGTCGGGGAAATCATCGTCC
TTTCCTTGGCTGCTCGCCTGTGTTGCCACCTGGATTCTGCGCGGGACGTCCTTCTGCTACGTCCCTTCGG
CCCTCAATCCAGCGGACCTTCCTTCCCGCGGCCTGCTGCCGGCTCTGCGGCCTCTTCCGCGTCTTCGCCT
TCGCCCTCAGACGAGTCGGATCTCCCTTTGGGCCGCCTCCCCGCATCGATACCGTCGACCTCGATCGAGA
CCTAGAAAAACATGGAGCAATCACAAGTAGCAATACAGCAGCTACCAATGCTGATTGTGCCTGGCTAGAA
GCACAAGAGGAGGAGGAGGTGGGTTTTCCAGTCACACCTCAGGTACCTTTAAGACCAATGACTTACAAGG
CAGCTGTAGATCTTAGCCACTTTTTAAAAGAAAAGGGGGGACTGGAAGGGCTAATTCACTCCCAACGAAG
ACAAGATATCCTTGATCTGTGGATCTACCACACACAAGGCTACTTCCCTGATTGGCAGAACTACACACCA
GGGCCAGGGATCAGATATCCACTGACCTTTGGATGGTGCTACAAGCTAGTACCAGTTGAGCAAGAGAAGG
TAGAAGAAGCCAATGAAGGAGAGAACACCCGCTTGTTACACCCTGTGAGCCTGCATGGGATGGATGACCC
GGAGAGAGAAGTATTAGAGTGGAGGTTTGACAGCCGCCTAGCATTTCATCACATGGCCCGAGAGCTGCAT
CCGGACTGTACTGGGTCTCTCTGGTTAGACCAGATCTGAGCCTGGGAGCTCTCTGGCTAACTAGGGAACC
CACTGCTTAAGCCTCAATAAAGCTTGCCTTGAGTGCTTCAAGTAGTGTGTGCCCGTCTGTTGTGTGACTC
TGGTAACTAGAGATCCCTCAGACCCTTTTAGTCAGTGTGGAAAATCTCTAGCAGCATGTGAGCAAAAGGC
CAGCAAAAGGCCAGGAACCGTAAAAAGGCCGCGTTGCTGGCGTTTTTCCATAGGCTCCGCCCCCCTGACG
AGCATCACAAAAATCGACGCTCAAGTCAGAGGTGGCGAAACCCGACAGGACTATAAAGATACCAGGCGTT
TCCCCCTGGAAGCTCCCTCGTGCGCTCTCCTGTTCCGACCCTGCCGCTTACCGGATACCTGTCCGCCTTT
CTCCCTTCGGGAAGCGTGGCGCTTTCTCATAGCTCACGCTGTAGGTATCTCAGTTCGGTGTAGGTCGTTC
GCTCCAAGCTGGGCTGTGTGCACGAACCCCCCGTTCAGCCCGACCGCTGCGCCTTATCCGGTAACTATCG
TCTTGAGTCCAACCCGGTAAGACACGACTTATCGCCACTGGCAGCAGCCACTGGTAACAGGATTAGCAGA
GCGAGGTATGTAGGCGGTGCTACAGAGTTCTTGAAGTGGTGGCCTAACTACGGCTACACTAGAAGAACAG
TATTTGGTATCTGCGCTCTGCTGAAGCCAGTTACCTTCGGAAAAAGAGTTGGTAGCTCTTGATCCGGCAA
ACAAACCACCGCTGGTAGCGGTGGTTTTTTTGTTTGCAAGCAGCAGATTACGCGCAGAAAAAAAGGATCT
CAAGAAGATCCTTTGATCTTTTCTACGGGGTCTGACGCTCAGTGGAACGAAAACTCACGTTAAGGGATTT
TGGTCATGAGATTATCAAAAAGGATCTTCACCTAGATCCTTTTAAATTAAAAATGAAGTTTTAAATCAAT
CTAAAGTATATATGAGTAAACTTGGTCTGACAGTTACCAATGCTTAATCAGTGAGGCACCTATCTCAGCG
ATCTGTCTATTTCGTTCATCCATAGTTGCCTGACTCCCCGTCGTGTAGATAACTACGATACGGGAGGGCT
TACCATCTGGCCCCAGTGCTGCAATGATACCGCGAGACCCACGCTCACCGGCTCCAGATTTATCAGCAAT
AAACCAGCCAGCCGGAAGGGCCGAGCGCAGAAGTGGTCCTGCAACTTTATCCGCCTCCATCCAGTCTATT
AATTGTTGCCGGGAAGCTAGAGTAAGTAGTTCGCCAGTTAATAGTTTGCGCAACGTTGTTGCCATTGCTA
CAGGCATCGTGGTGTCACGCTCGTCGTTTGGTATGGCTTCATTCAGCTCCGGTTCCCAACGATCAAGGCG
AGTTACATGATCCCCCATGTTGTGCAAAAAAGCGGTTAGCTCCTTCGGTCCTCCGATCGTTGTCAGAAGT
AAGTTGGCCGCAGTGTTATCACTCATGGTTATGGCAGCACTGCATAATTCTCTTACTGTCATGCCATCCG
TAAGATGCTTTTCTGTGACTGGTGAGTACTCAACCAAGTCATTCTGAGAATAGTGTATGCGGCGACCGAG
TTGCTCTTGCCCGGCGTCAATACGGGATAATACCGCGCCACATAGCAGAACTTTAAAAGTGCTCATCATT
GGAAAACGTTCTTCGGGGCGAAAACTCTCAAGGATCTTACCGCTGTTGAGATCCAGTTCGATGTAACCCA
CTCGTGCACCCAACTGATCTTCAGCATCTTTTACTTTCACCAGCGTTTCTGGGTGAGCAAAAACAGGAAG
GCAAAATGCCGCAAAAAAGGGAATAAGGGCGACACGGAAATGTTGAATACTCATACTCTTCCTTTTTCAA
TATTATTGAAGCATTTATCAGGGTTATTGTCTCATGAGCGGATACATATTTGAATGTATTTAGAAAAATA
AACAAATAGGGGTTCCGCGCACATTTCCCCGAAAAGTGCCACCTGAC
Features (pLannotate 1.2.2; 23 found; start..end, strand, type, name):
     31..83      -  misc_feature   bom (fragment): basis of mobility region from pBR322
    238..617     +  enhancer       CMV enhancer: human cytomegalovirus immediate early enhancer
    618..817     +  promoter       CMV promoter: human cytomegalovirus (CMV) immediate early promoter
    835..1015    +  LTR            5' LTR (truncated): truncated 5' long terminal repeat (LTR) from HIV-1
   1062..1187    +  misc_feature   HIV-1 Ψ: packaging signal of human immunodeficiency virus type 1
   1171..1509    +  CDS            HIV-1 gag (fragment): gag protein from human immunodeficiency virus 1; gag
   1686..1919    +  misc_feature   RRE: The Rev response element (RRE) of HIV-1 allows for Rev-dependent mRNA export from the nucleus to the cytoplasm.
   2296..2396    +  CDS            Rev (fragment): human immunodeficiency virus 1 (HIV-1) Rev protein; rev; enhances nuclear export of unspliced and incompletely spliced viral mRNAs
   2446..2563    +  misc_feature   cPPT/CTS: central polypurine tract and central termination sequence of HIV-1
   2622..2935    +  promoter       U6 promoter: RNA polymerase III promoter for mouse U6 snRNA (Das et al., 1988)
   2948..2975    -  misc_feature   MCS (fragment): pBluescript multiple cloning site
   3010..3043    +  protein_bind   loxP: Cre-mediated recombination occurs in the 8-bp core sequence (GCATACAT). Cre recombinase
   3110..3516    +  promoter       SFFV promoter: spleen focus-forming virus long terminal repeat (LTR) promoter
   3528..4247    +  CDS            EYFP: enhanced YFP mammalian codon-optimized
   4267..4300    +  protein_bind   loxP: Cre-mediated recombination occurs in the 8-bp core sequence (GCATACAT). Cre recombinase
   4333..4356    +  misc_feature   MCS (fragment): pBluescript multiple cloning site
   4356..4944    +  misc_feature   WPRE: woodchuck hepatitis virus posttranscriptional regulatory element
   4945..4964    +  misc_feature   MCS (fragment): pBluescript multiple cloning site
   4966..5466    +  CDS            nef (fragment): NEF_HV1LA - Experimental evidence at protein level: Swiss-Prot protein existence level 1. Extracellular Nef protein targets CD4(+) T-lymphocytes for apoptosis by interacting with CXCR4 surface receptors. From Human immunodeficiency virus type 1 group M subtype B (isolate Lai) (HIV-1).
   5473..5653    +  LTR            5' LTR (truncated): truncated 5' long terminal repeat (LTR) from HIV-1
   5715..6303    -  rep_origin     ori: high-copy-number ColE1/pMB1/pBR322/pUC origin of replication
   6474..7334    -  CDS            AmpR: β-lactamase; bla; confers resistance to ampicillin, carbenicillin, and related antibiotics
   7335..7439    -  promoter       AmpR promoter: bla
