[The description below was written by a language model from this plasmid's Addgene catalogue record and pLannotate feature annotations shown in this document.]
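Description:
LeGO-Y is an HIV-1-derived, third-generation lentiviral vector from the LeGO ("lentiviral gene ontology") series, built on a derivative of pLentiLox3.7 and designed for shRNA delivery with a fluorescent marker in mammalian cells. In bacteria it is maintained as a high-copy plasmid through a ColE1/pUC-type origin and selected with ampicillin via the β-lactamase gene. The full depositor sequence is about 7.5 kb.

The viral genome is transcribed in packaging cells from a CMV enhancer/promoter fused to a truncated 5' LTR, which makes production Tat-independent. Downstream lie the Ψ packaging signal with a partial gag sequence, the Rev response element for nuclear export of the unspliced genomic RNA, and the cPPT/CTS element that aids nuclear import and transduction. The payload has two units. A mouse U6 RNA polymerase III promoter is followed by a short cloning region, where shRNA cassettes can be inserted; the depositor notes compatibility with shRNAs transferred from pSUPER by XbaI/XhoI. No shRNA is annotated, so this appears to be the empty parental vector. The second unit is a spleen focus-forming virus (SFFV) promoter driving EYFP, which marks transduced cells. The SFFV-EYFP unit is flanked by two loxP sites in the same orientation, so Cre recombinase should be able to excise the marker. A WPRE follows to enhance transcript stability and expression, then a nef fragment and a truncated 3' LTR.

Because the vector carries no viral structural genes, particles are made by co-transfection with second- or third-generation packaging plasmids plus an envelope plasmid such as VSV-G. It is typically used for knockdown studies with yellow fluorescent tracking, and in multicolour marking alongside other LeGO vectors.
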