Addgene plasmid #27357: LeGO-Y
Depositing lab: Boris Fehse. Depositing organization: Universitaetsklinikum Hamburg-Eppendorf. Publication: A multicolor panel of novel lentiviral "gene ontology" (LeGO) vectors for functional gene analysis. Weber K, Bartsch U, Stocking C, Fehse B. Mol Ther. 2008 Apr . 16(4):698-706. 10.1038/mt.2008.6 PubMed 18362927.
Backbone
  Vector backbone: LeGO
  Backbone size w/o insert (bp): 6747
  Vector type: Mammalian Expression, Lentiviral
Growth in bacteria
  Bacterial resistance: Ampicillin, 100 μg/mL
  Growth temperature: 37°C
  Growth strain: Stbl3
  Growth instructions: Any (like TOP10, XL10-Gold or Stbl)
  Copy number: High Copy
Gene/Insert
  Gene/Insert name: U6 promoter, SFFV promoter, eYFP
  Insert size (bp): 720
  Cloning method: Restriction Enzyme; 5′ cloning site BamHI (not destroyed); 3′ cloning site EcoRI (not destroyed)
  Sequencing primers: 5′ GAGCTCACAACCCCTCACTC
Resource information
  A portion of this plasmid was derived from a plasmid made by: The eYFP cDNA is from Clontech. The lenti backbone is a derivative of pLentiLox3.7 developed at the MIT (http://web.mit.edu/jacks-lab/protocols/pll37.htm).
Terms and licenses: Academic/Nonprofit Terms; Industry Terms: Not Available to Industry
Depositor comments: HIV-1 derived third generation lentiviral vector for shRNAs. Compatibel to shRNAs cloned in pSUPER (XbaI/XhoI). Use second generation (like psPAX2) or third generation (like pMDLg/pRRE + pRSV-Rev) systems for packaging in addition to a VSV-G expressing plasmid (or another envelope protein). Please visit the LeGO-Vector home page for more information: http://www.LentiGO-Vectors.de
How to cite: LeGO-Y was a gift from Boris Fehse (Addgene plasmid # 27357 ; http://n2t.net/addgene:27357 ; RRID:Addgene_27357)
