>Addgene plasmid #27357 | LeGO-Y | addgene partial sequence | sequence record 33674 | 27357 with EGFP-N
CGCCCTTGCTCACCATGGTGGCGGGATCCGGGCGACTCAGTCAATCGGAGGACTGGCGCGCCGAGTGAGG
GGTTGTGAGCTCTTTTATAGAGCTCGGGAAGCAGAAGCGCGCGAACAGAAGCGAGAAGCAGGCTGATTGG
TTAATTCAAATAAGGCGCAGGGTCATTTCAGGTCCTTGGGGGAGCCTGGAAACATCTGATGGGTCTTAAG
AAACTGCTGAGGGTTGGGCCATATCTGGGGACCATCTGTTCTTGGCCTCGGGCCGGGGCCGAAACTGCGG
TGACCATCTGTTCTTGGCCCCGGGCCGGGGCCGAAACTGCTCACCGCAGATATCCTGTTTGGCCCAACGT
TAGCTATTTTCATGTACCCGCCCTTGATCTGAACTTCTCTATTCTTGGTTTGGTATTTTTCCATGCCTTG
CAAAATGGCGTTACTGCAGCTAGCTTGCCAAACCTACAGGTGGGGTCTTTCAGCGGCCGCTTAAGCTTGG
AACCCTTAATATAACTTCGTATAATGTATGCTATACGAAGTTATTAGGTCCCTCGACCTGCTGGAATCTC
GTGAAGCGAGCTTATCGATACCGTCGACCTCGAGGGTCACCGCGCGTTAACAAGGCTTTTCTCCAAGGGA
TATTTATAGTCTCAAAACACACAATTACTTTACAGTTAGGGTGAGTTTCCTTTTGTGCTGTTTTTTAAAA
TAATAATTTAGTATTTGTATCTCTTATAGAAATCCAAGCCTATCATGTAAAATGTAGCTAGTATTAAAAA
GAACAGATTATCTGTCTTTTATCGCACATTAAGCCTCTATAGTTACTA
